Addgene plasmid #81081: const #7-RFP
Purpose: constitutive promoter expressing RFP, biobrick construction
Depositing lab: Paul Adams & Jay Keasling. Depositing organization: Lawrence Berkeley National Laboratory. Publication: Engineering dynamic pathway regulation using stress-response promoters. Dahl RH, Zhang F, Alonso-Gutierrez J, Baidoo E, Batth TS, Redding-Johanson AM, Petzold CJ, Mukhopadhyay A, Lee TS, Adams PD, Keasling JD. Nat Biotechnol. 2013 Nov;31(11):1039-46. doi: 10.1038/nbt.2689. Epub 2013 Oct 20. PubMed 24142050.
Backbone
  Vector backbone: pBbA0k-RFP
  Backbone size w/o insert (bp): 2099
  Total vector size (bp): 2777
  Vector type: P15A origin, Constitutive promoter, kanR
  Selectable markers: Kan
Growth in bacteria
  Bacterial resistance: Kanamycin, 50 μg/mL
  Growth temperature: 37°C
  Growth strain: DH5alpha
  Growth instructions: medium copy
  Copy number: Low Copy
Gene/Insert
  Gene/Insert name: RFP
  Insert size (bp): 678
  Promoter: Constitutive Promoter - BBa_J23109
  Cloning method: Unknown
  Sequencing primers: 5′ tttacagctagctcagtcctagggactgtgctagc
Terms and licenses: Academic/Nonprofit Terms; Industry Terms: Not Available to Industry
How to cite: const #7-RFP was a gift from Paul Adams & Jay Keasling (Addgene plasmid # 81081 ; http://n2t.net/addgene:81081 ; RRID:Addgene_81081)
