[The description below was written by a language model from this plasmid's Addgene catalogue record and pLannotate feature annotations shown in this document.]
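Description:
const #7-RFP is a small (2,777 bp) bacterial expression plasmid built on the BglBrick-style backbone pBbA0k-RFP and intended for use in E. coli. It replicates from the p15A origin, which is compatible with ColE1-type plasmids and so allows co-maintenance with a second vector. The record is inconsistent on copy number, listing it as both "medium copy" and "low copy"; p15A is usually regarded as low-to-medium. Selection is by kanamycin, conferred by the Tn5-derived neo (nptII) aminoglycoside phosphotransferase gene, which is followed by the lambda t0 terminator. A short tnpA fragment annotated next to the resistance gene is most likely residual Tn5 sequence carried along with the marker, and the small "RSF ori" fragment next to p15A probably reflects sequence similarity rather than a second functional origin.

The payload is a 678 bp mRFP1 coding sequence, a monomeric red fluorescent derivative of DsRed, driven by a synthetic constitutive promoter. The catalogue identifies this promoter as BBa_J23109, a member of the Anderson constitutive promoter family. The automated annotation labels the same region as a partial match to the family's consensus member J23119, which is expected given how closely these promoters resemble each other. Transcription of the reporter is stopped by tandem rrnB T1 and T7Te terminators, insulating the downstream origin from read-through.

With no inducer or regulator involved, red fluorescence gives a steady readout of promoter strength. The name suggests it is one of a numbered series of constitutive-promoter RFP constructs, and the associated work concerned dynamic pathway regulation using stress-response promoters, where such plasmids would plausibly serve as fixed-expression reference points, though the record does not say so explicitly.
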