Features (pLannotate 1.2.2; 9 found; start..end, strand, type, name):
     19..38      +  promoter       J23119(SpeI) promoter (fragment): bacterial promoter (Registry of Standard Biological Parts BBa J23119) modified to end with an SpeI site
     77..754     +  CDS            mRFP1: monomeric derivative of DsRed (Campbell et al., 2002)
    787..858     +  terminator     rrnB T1 terminator: transcription terminator T1 from the E. coli rrnB gene
    874..901     +  terminator     T7Te terminator: phage T7 early transcription terminator
    920..975     -  rep_origin     RSF ori (fragment): Plasmids containing the RSF 1030 origin of replication can be propagated in E. coli cells that contain additional plasmids with compatible origins.
   1063..1608    -  rep_origin     p15A ori: Plasmids containing the medium-copy-number p15A origin of replication can be propagated in E. coli cells that contain a second plasmid with the ColE1 origin.
   1722..1816    -  terminator     lambda t0 terminator: transcription terminator from phage lambda
   1850..2641    -  CDS            neo: KKA2_KLEPN - Also known as kan, nptII. Experimental evidence at protein level: Swiss-Prot protein existence level 1. Resistance to kanamycin, neomycin, paromomycin, ribostamycin, butirosin and gentamicin B. From Klebsiella pneumoniae.
   2673..2777    -  CDS            tnpA (fragment): TN5P_ECOLX - Also known as tnp. Experimental evidence at protein level: Swiss-Prot protein existence level 1. Mediates transposition of transposon Tn5 by a 'cut and paste' mechanism. First, the monomeric transposase binds the 19 bp inverted DNA repeats flanking the transposon. Then, dimerization of the DNA- bound transposase creates a synaptic DNA complex. After nicking of the first DNA strand, excision of the transposon proceeds through a series of intermediates. The transposase then mediates the insertion of the transposon at a new site by strand transfer. The activity of the wild- type tran
>Addgene plasmid #81081 | const #7-RFP | depositor full sequence | sequence record 153939 | const #7-RFP sequence 2777 bps
GAATTCATGAGATCTTTTACAGCTAGCTCAGTCCTAGGGACTGTGCTAGCGGATCTTTTAAGAAGGAGAT
ATACATATGGCGAGTAGCGAAGACGTTATCAAAGAGTTCATGCGTTTCAAAGTTCGTATGGAAGGTTCCG
TTAACGGTCACGAGTTCGAAATCGAAGGTGAAGGTGAAGGTCGTCCGTACGAAGGTACCCAGACCGCTAA
ACTGAAAGTTACCAAAGGTGGTCCGCTGCCGTTCGCTTGGGACATCCTGTCCCCGCAGTTCCAGTACGGT
TCCAAAGCTTACGTTAAACACCCGGCTGACATCCCGGACTACCTGAAACTGTCCTTCCCGGAAGGTTTCA
AATGGGAACGTGTTATGAACTTCGAAGACGGTGGTGTTGTTACCGTTACCCAGGACTCCTCCCTGCAAGA
CGGTGAGTTCATCTACAAAGTTAAACTGCGTGGTACCAACTTCCCGTCCGACGGTCCGGTTATGCAGAAA
AAAACCATGGGTTGGGAAGCTTCCACCGAACGTATGTACCCGGAAGACGGTGCTCTGAAAGGTGAAATCA
AAATGCGTCTGAAACTGAAAGACGGTGGTCACTACGACGCTGAAGTTAAAACCACCTACATGGCTAAAAA
ACCGGTTCAGCTGCCGGGTGCTTACAAAACCGACATCAAACTGGACATCACCTCCCACAACGAAGACTAC
ACCATCGTTGAACAGTACGAACGTGCTGAAGGTCGTCACTCCACCGGTGCTTAAGGATCCAAACTCGAGT
AAGGATCTCCAGGCATCAAATAAAACGAAAGGCTCAGTCGAAAGACTGGGCCTTTCGTTTTATCTGTTGT
TTGTCGGTGAACGCTCTCTACTAGAGTCACACTGGCTCACCTTCGGGTGGGCCTTTCTGCGTTTATACCT
AGGGATATATTCCGCTTCCTCGCTCACTGACTCGCTACGCTCGGTCGTTCGACTGCGGCGAGCGGAAATG
GCTTACGAACGGGGCGGAGATTTCCTGGAAGATGCCAGGAAGATACTTAACAGGGAAGTGAGAGGGCCGC
GGCAAAGCCGTTTTTCCATAGGCTCCGCCCCCCTGACAAGCATCACGAAATCTGACGCTCAAATCAGTGG
TGGCGAAACCCGACAGGACTATAAAGATACCAGGCGTTTCCCCCTGGCGGCTCCCTCGTGCGCTCTCCTG
TTCCTGCCTTTCGGTTTACCGGTGTCATTCCGCTGTTATGGCCGCGTTTGTCTCATTCCACGCCTGACAC
TCAGTTCCGGGTAGGCAGTTCGCTCCAAGCTGGACTGTATGCACGAACCCCCCGTTCAGTCCGACCGCTG
CGCCTTATCCGGTAACTATCGTCTTGAGTCCAACCCGGAAAGACATGCAAAAGCACCACTGGCAGCAGCC
ACTGGTAATTGATTTAGAGGAGTTAGTCTTGAAGTCATGCGCCGGTTAAGGCTAAACTGAAAGGACAAGT
TTTGGTGACTGCGCTCCTCCAAGCCAGTTACCTCGGTTCAAAGAGTTGGTAGCTCAGAGAACCTTCGAAA
AACCGCCCTGCAAGGCGGTTTTTTCGTTTTCAGAGCAAGAGATTACGCGCAGACCAAAACGATCTCAAGA
AGATCATCTTATTAATCAGATAAAATATTTCTAGATTTCAGTGCAATTTATCTCTTCAAATGTAGCACCT
GAAGTCAGCCCCATACGATATAAGTTGTTACTAGTGCTTGGATTCTCACCAATAAAAAACGCCCGGCGGC
AACCGAGCGTTCTGAACAAATCCAGATGGAGTTCTGAGGTCATTACTGGATCTATCAACAGGAGTCCAAG
CGAGCTCTCGAACCCCAGAGTCCCGCTCAGAAGAACTCGTCAAGAAGGCGATAGAAGGCGATGCGCTGCG
AATCGGGAGCGGCGATACCGTAAAGCACGAGGAAGCGGTCAGCCCATTCGCCGCCAAGCTCTTCAGCAAT
ATCACGGGTAGCCAACGCTATGTCCTGATAGCGGTCCGCCACACCCAGCCGGCCACAGTCGATGAATCCA
GAAAAGCGGCCATTTTCCACCATGATATTCGGCAAGCAGGCATCGCCATGGGTCACGACGAGATCCTCGC
CGTCGGGCATGCGCGCCTTGAGCCTGGCGAACAGTTCGGCTGGCGCGAGCCCCTGATGCTCTTCGTCCAG
ATCATCCTGATCGACAAGACCGGCTTCCATCCGAGTACGTGCTCGCTCGATGCGATGTTTCGCTTGGTGG
TCGAATGGGCAGGTAGCCGGATCAAGCGTATGCAGCCGCCGCATTGCATCAGCCATGATGGATACTTTCT
CGGCAGGAGCAAGGTGAGATGACAGGAGATCCTGCCCCGGCACTTCGCCCAATAGCAGCCAGTCCCTTCC
CGCTTCAGTGACAACGTCGAGCACAGCTGCGCAAGGAACGCCCGTCGTGGCCAGCCACGATAGCCGCGCT
GCCTCGTCCTGCAGTTCATTCAGGGCACCGGACAGGTCGGTCTTGACAAAAAGAACCGGGCGCCCCTGCG
CTGACAGCCGGAACACGGCGGCATCAGAGCAGCCGATTGTCTGTTGTGCCCAGTCATAGCCGAATAGCCT
CTCCACCCAAGCGGCCGGAGAACCTGCGTGCAATCCATCTTGTTCAATCATGCGAAACGATCCTCATCCT
GTCTCTTGATCAGATCATGATCCCCTGCGCCATCAGATCCTTGGCGGCAAGAAAGCCATCCAGTTTACTT
TGCAGGGCTTCCCAACCTTACCAGAGGGCGCCCCAGCTGGCAATTCC
