>Addgene plasmid #81081 | const #7-RFP | addgene partial sequence | sequence record 157250 | RNAde-BB-3 5'-tacggacgaccttcaccttc-3'
TTCCATACGAACTTTGAAACGCATGAACTCTTTGATAACGTCTTCGCTACTCGCCATATGTATATCTCCT
TCTTAAAAGATCCGCTAGCACAGTCCCTAGGACTGAGCTAGCTGTAAAAGATCTCATGAATTCGGAATTG
CCAGCTGGGGCGCCCTCTGGTAAGGTTGGGAAGCCCTGCAAAGTAAACTGGATGGCTTTCTTGCCGCCAA
GGATCTGATGGCGCAGGGGATCATGATCTGATCAAGAGACAGGATGAGGATCGTTTCGCATGATTGAACA
AGATGGATTGCACGCAGGTTCTCCGGCCGCTTGGGTGGAGAGGCTATTCGGCTATGACTGGGCACAACAG
ACAATCGGCTGCTCTGATGCCGCCGTGTTCCGGCTGTCAGCGCAGGGGCGCCCGGTTCTTTTTGTCAAGA
CCGACCTGTCCGGTGCCCTGAATGAACTGCAGGACGAGGCAGCGCGGCTATCGTGGCTGGCCACGACGGG
CGTTCCTTGCGCAGCTGTGCTCGACGTTGTCACTGAAGCGGGAAGGGACTGGCTGCTATTGGGCGAAGTG
CCGGGGCAGGATCTCCTGTCATCTCACCTTGCTCCTGCCGAGAAAGTATCCATCATGGCTGATGCAATGC
GGCGGCTGCATACGCTTGATCCGGCTACCTGCCCATTCGACCACCAAGCGAAACATCGCATCGAGCGAGC
ACGTACTCGGATGGAAGCCGGTCTTGTCGATCAGGATGATCTGGACGAAGAGCATCAGGGGCTCGCGCCA
GCCGAACTGTTCGCCAGGCTCAAGGCGCGCATGCCCGACGGCGAGGATCTCGTCGTGACCCATGGCGATG
CCTGCTTGCCGAATATCATGGTGGAAAATGGCCGCTTTTCTGGATTCATCGACTGTGGCC
