>Addgene plasmid #81081 | const #7-RFP | addgene partial sequence | sequence record 157253 | jkRFP-F 5'-tggtcactacgacgctgaag-3'
AAACCGGTTCAGCTGCCGGGTGCTTACAAAACCGACATCAAACTGGACATCACCTCCCACAACGAAGACT
ACACCATCGTTGAACAGTACGAACGTGCTGAAGGTCGTCACTCCACCGGTGCTTAAGGATCCAAACTCGA
GTAAGGATCTCCAGGCATCAAATAAAACGAAAGGCTCAGTCGAAAGACTGGGCCTTTCGTTTTATCTGTT
GTTTGTCGGTGAACGCTCTCTACTAGAGTCACACTGGCTCACCTTCGGGTGGGCCTTTCTGCGTTTATAC
CTAGGGATATATTCCGCTTCCTCGCTCACTGACTCGCTACGCTCGGTCGTTCGACTGCGGCGAGCGGAAA
TGGCTTACGAACGGGGCGGAGATTTCCTGGAAGATGCCAGGAAGATACTTAACAGGGAAGTGAGAGGGCC
GCGGCAAAGCCGTTTTTCCATAGGCTCCGCCCCCCTGACAAGCATCACGAAATCTGACGCTCAAATCAGT
GGTGGCGAAACCCGACAGGACTATAAAGATACCAGGCGTTTCCCCCTGGCGGCTCCCTCGTGCGCTCTCC
TGTTCCTGCCTTTCGGTTTACCGGTGTCATTCCGCTGTTATGGCCGCGTTTGTCTCATTCCACGCCTGAC
ACTCAGTTCCGGGTAGGCAGTTCGCTCCAAGCTGGACTGTATGCACGAACCCCCCGTTCAGTCCGACCGC
TGCGCCTTATCCGGTAACTATCGTCTTGAGTCCAACCCGGAAAGACATGCAAAAGCACCACTGGCAGCAG
CCACTGGTAATTGATTTAGAGGAGTTAGTCTTGAAGTCATGCGCCGGTTAAGGCTAAACTGAAAGGACAA
GTTTTGGTGACTGCGCTCCTCCAAGCCAGTTACCTC
